>Addgene plasmid #101446 | pDONR221-ZNF732 | depositor full sequence | sequence record 191353 | Full Sequence
ATGGAGCTGCTGACCTTCAGGGACGTGGCTATCGAGTTCAGCCCAGAGGAGTGGAAGTGCCTGGACCCCG
CCCAGCAGAACCTGTACAGAGACGTGATGCTGGAGAACTACAGAAACCTGATCAGCCTGGGCGTGGCCAT
CAGCAACCCCGACCTGGTGATCTACCTGGAGCAGAGGAAGGAGCCCTACAAGGTGAAAATCCATGAGACA
GTGGCCAAGCACCCCGCCGTGTGCAGCCACTTCACCCAGGACTTCCTGCCTGTGCAGGGCATCGAGGACA
GCTTCCACAAGCTGATCCTGAGAAGGTACGAGAAGTGCGGCCACGAGAATCTGGAGCTGAGAAAGAGCTG
CAAGAGAAAGGTGCAGAAGGGCGGCTACAACGAGTTCAACCAGTGCCTGAGCACCATCCAGAGCAAGATC
TTCCAGTGCAACGTGCATGTGAAGGTGTTTAGCACCTTCAGCAACAGCAACCAGAGAAGAATCAGGCACA
CAGGAGAGAAGCACTTCAAGGAGTGCGGTAAGAGCTTCCAGAAGTTCAGCGACCTGACCCAGCACCAGGG
AATCCACGCTGGGGAGAAGCCATACACATGCGAGGAATGCGGCAAGGACTTCAAGTGGTACCTGATCTTC
AACGAGTACGAGATCATCCACACGGGCGAAAAGCCATTCACTTGTGAGGAATGTGGTAACATCTTCACCA
CCTCCAGCAACTTCGCAAAGCACAAGGTGCACACCGGCGAGAAGAGCTACAAGTACGAGGAGTGCGGCAA
AGCCTTTAACAGAAGCAGCACCCTGACCAAGCACAAGAGGATCCACGCCGAAGAGAAGCCCTTCACCTGT
GAAGAATGTGGAAAGATCATCACCAGCAGCAGCAACGTGGCCAAACATAAAAAAATCCACACCGGTGAGA
AGCTGTACAAGTGCCAGGAATGTGGCAAAGTGTTCAACAGGAGCACAACCCTGACAAAACACAACAGAAT
CCATACCGGGGAAAAACCATACACTTGCGAGGAATGTGGGAAGGCATTCAGCAGGAGCAGCGTGCTCAAC
GAGCACAAGCGCATCCATACAGGAGAAAAGCCCTATAAGTGCGAGCAGTGCGGAAAAGCATTTAGACAGA
GCGCCACCCTGAATAAACACAAGAGCATTCACACCGGAGAGAAACCTTATACCTGCGAAGAGTGCGGGAA
GGCGTTCAGCAGATTCACCACACTGAACGAACACAAGCGGATCCACACTGGGGAGCGGCCCCACAAGTGC
GAAGAATGCGGAAAGGCCTTCGGCTGGTCCACCGACCTGAACAAGCATAAAATCATACACACTGGCGAGA
AGCCTTACAAGTGTGAGGAGTGTGGGAAAGCCTTCGGATGGAGCGCCTACCTGAGCAAACACAAAAAGAT
TCACACTGGAGAAAAACCTTACAGATGTGAAGAGTGTGGTAAGGCCTTCCTGTGCTCCCGGGCTCTGAAT
AAGCACAAAACTATCCACACAGGGGAGAAACCATATGAGTGCGAGGAATGCGGTAAAGCTTTCGGGTGGA
GCACCTACCTGTCTAAGCATAAGAAGATACACACAGGCGAGAAACCCTACCGCTGCGAGGAATGCGGGAA
AGCATTCAGAAGAAGCAGAGTGCTGAACAAATACAAGACCATTCATACCGGCGACAAGACCCCCAAGTGC
AAGGGCTGTGGCAAGGCTTTTAAGTGGAGCAGCTACCTGAACCAGCACAACAAGATCTATACAGGTGAGA
AACTGTATACCCAGCTTTCTTGTACAAAGTTGGCATTATAAGAAAGCATTGCTTATCAATTTGTTGCAAC
GAACAGGTCACTATCAGTCAAAATAAAATCATTATTTGCCATCCAGCTGATATCCCCTATAGTGAGTCGT
ATTACATGGTCATAGCTGTTTCCTGGCAGCTCTGGCCCGTGTCTCAAAATCTCTGATGTTACATTGCACA
AGATAAAAATATATCATCATGAACAATAAAACTGTCTGCTTACATAAACAGTAATACAAGGGGTGTTATG
AGCCATATTCAACGGGAAACGTCGAGGCCGCGATTAAATTCCAACATGGATGCTGATTTATATGGGTATA
AATGGGCTCGCGATAATGTCGGGCAATCAGGTGCGACAATCTATCGCTTGTATGGGAAGCCCGATGCGCC
AGAGTTGTTTCTGAAACATGGCAAAGGTAGCGTTGCCAATGATGTTACAGATGAGATGGTCAGACTAAAC
TGGCTGACGGAATTTATGCCTCTTCCGACCATCAAGCATTTTATCCGTACTCCTGATGATGCATGGTTAC
TCACCACTGCGATCCCCGGAAAAACAGCATTCCAGGTATTAGAAGAATATCCTGATTCAGGTGAAAATAT
TGTTGATGCGCTGGCAGTGTTCCTGCGCCGGTTGCATTCGATTCCTGTTTGTAATTGTCCTTTTAACAGC
GATCGCGTATTTCGTCTCGCTCAGGCGCAATCACGAATGAATAACGGTTTGGTTGATGCGAGTGATTTTG
ATGACGAGCGTAATGGCTGGCCTGTTGAACAAGTCTGGAAAGAAATGCATAAACTTTTGCCATTCTCACC
GGATTCAGTCGTCACTCATGGTGATTTCTCACTTGATAACCTTATTTTTGACGAGGGGAAATTAATAGGT
TGTATTGATGTTGGACGAGTCGGAATCGCAGACCGATACCAGGATCTTGCCATCCTATGGAACTGCCTCG
GTGAGTTTTCTCCTTCATTACAGAAACGGCTTTTTCAAAAATATGGTATTGATAATCCTGATATGAATAA
ATTGCAGTTTCATTTGATGCTCGATGAGTTTTTCTAATCAGAATTGGTTAATTGGTTGTAACACTGGCAG
AGCATTACGCTGACTTGACGGGACGGCGCAAGCTCATGACCAAAATCCCTTAACGTGAGTTACGCGTCGT
TCCACTGAGCGTCAGACCCCGTAGAAAAGATCAAAGGATCTTCTTGAGATCCTTTTTTTCTGCGCGTAAT
CTGCTGCTTGCAAACAAAAAAACCACCGCTACCAGCGGTGGTTTGTTTGCCGGATCAAGAGCTACCAACT
CTTTTTCCGAAGGTAACTGGCTTCAGCAGAGCGCAGATACCAAATACTGTTCTTCTAGTGTAGCCGTAGT
TAGGCCACCACTTCAAGAACTCTGTAGCACCGCCTACATACCTCGCTCTGCTAATCCTGTTACCAGTGGC
TGCTGCCAGTGGCGATAAGTCGTGTCTTACCGGGTTGGACTCAAGACGATAGTTACCGGATAAGGCGCAG
CGGTCGGGCTGAACGGGGGGTTCGTGCACACAGCCCAGCTTGGAGCGAACGACCTACACCGAACTGAGAT
ACCTACAGCGTGAGCTATGAGAAAGCGCCACGCTTCCCGAAGGGAGAAAGGCGGACAGGTATCCGGTAAG
CGGCAGGGTCGGAACAGGAGAGCGCACGAGGGAGCTTCCAGGGGGAAACGCCTGGTATCTTTATAGTCCT
GTCGGGTTTCGCCACCTCTGACTTGAGCGTCGATTTTTGTGATGCTCGTCAGGGGGGCGGAGCCTATGGA
AAAACGCCAGCAACGCGGCCTTTTTACGGTTCCTGGCCTTTTGCTGGCCTTTTGCTCACATGTTCTTTCC
TGCGTTATCCCCTGATTCTGTGGATAACCGTATTACCGCCTTTGAGTGAGCTGATACCGCTCGCCGCAGC
CGAACGACCGAGCGCAGCGAGTCAGTGAGCGAGGAAGCGGAAGAGCGCCCAATACGCAAACCGCCTCTCC
CCGCGCGTTGGCCGATTCATTAATGCAGCTGGCACGACAGGTTTCCCGACTGGAAAGCGGGCAGTGAGCG
CAACGCAATTAATACGCGTACCGCTAGCCAGGAAGAGTTTGTAGAAACGCAAAAAGGCCATCCGTCAGGA
TGGCCTTCTGCTTAGTTTGATGCCTGGCAGTTTATGGCGGGCGTCCTGCCCGCCACCCTCCGGGCCGTTG
CTTCACAACGTTCAAATCCGCTCCCGGCGGATTTGTCCTACTCAGGAGAGCGTTCACCGACAAACAACAG
ATAAAACGAAAGGCCCAGTCTTCCGACTGAGCCTTTCGTTTTATTTGATGCCTGGCAGTTCCCTACTCTC
GCGTTAACGCTAGCATGGATGTTTTCCCAGTCACGACGTTGTAAAACGACGGCCAGTCTTAAGCTCGGGC
CCCAAATAATGATTTTATTTTGACTGATAGTGACCTGTTCGTTGCAACAAATTGATGAGCAATGCTTTTT
TATAATGCCAACTTTGTACAAAAAAGCAGGCTTA
Features (pLannotate 1.2.2; 11 found; start..end, strand, type, name):
      1..345     +  CDS            ZNF720 (fragment): ZN720_HUMAN - Experimental evidence at protein level: Swiss-Prot protein existence level 1. From Homo sapiens (Human).
    361..501     +  CDS            ZNF493 (fragment): ZN493_HUMAN - Experimental evidence at protein level: Swiss-Prot protein existence level 1. May be involved in transcriptional regulation. From Homo sapiens (Human).
   1759..1858    -  protein_bind   attL2: mutant version of attL; recombination site for the Gateway® LR reaction LR Clonase™
   1876..1894    -  promoter       T7 promoter: promoter for bacteriophage T7 RNA polymerase
   2028..2837    +  CDS            KanR: aminoglycoside phosphotransferase; aph(3')-Ia; confers resistance to kanamycin in bacteria or G418 (Geneticin®) in eukaryotes
   2984..3572    +  rep_origin     ori: high-copy-number ColE1/pMB1/pBR322/pUC origin of replication
   3755..3847    +  CDS            lacI (fragment): lac repressor; lacI; The lac repressor binds to the lac operator to inhibit transcription in E. coli. This inhibition can be relieved by adding lactose or isopropyl-β-D-thiogalactopyranoside (IPTG).
   3902..3929    -  terminator     rrnB T2 terminator: transcription terminator T2 from the E. coli rrnB gene
   4061..4104    +  terminator     rrnB T1 terminator: Escherichia coli rrnB; transcription terminator T1 from the E. coli rrnB gene
   4151..4187    -  CDS            lacZα (fragment): LacZα fragment of β-galactosidase; lacZ fragment
   4203..4302    +  protein_bind   attL1: mutant version of attL; recombination site for the Gateway® LR reaction LR Clonase™
