[The description below was written by a language model from this plasmid's Addgene catalogue record and pLannotate feature annotations shown in this document.]
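Description:
pDONR221-ZNF732 is a Gateway entry clone built on the Invitrogen pDONR221 backbone, carrying the open reading frame of the human zinc finger transcription factor ZNF732. It belongs to the Human TFome Collection, a library of human transcription factor ORFs assembled for cell fate engineering, and the depositor notes that the insert was made by gene synthesis. The 4,304 nt plasmid is maintained in E. coli through a high-copy ColE1/pUC-type origin and selected with kanamycin via the aph(3')-Ia KanR gene.

The insert lies between attL1 and attL2, the recombination sites that remain after a BP reaction into pDONR221 and that allow LR Clonase to transfer the ORF into any attR-containing destination vector. Because the sequence record is numbered from the start of the insert, attL1 appears at the very end of the circular map and attL2 follows the coding region. Automated annotation did not label the ORF as ZNF732. It marked only short fragments matching ZNF720 and ZNF493, which most likely reflects similarity among related zinc finger family members rather than a different insert, while the catalogue entry identifies the gene as ZNF732. The last nucleotide of the stop codon was removed so that the ORF can be read through into C-terminal tags or fusion partners supplied by the destination vector.

The entry clone has no promoter positioned to express the insert. The annotated T7 promoter sits outside attL2 as a backbone element, and rrnB T1 and T2 terminators upstream of attL1 insulate the cassette from read-through transcription. Small lacI and lacZα fragments are backbone remnants. The plasmid serves as a shuttling source for building ZNF732 expression constructs.
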