Addgene plasmid #101446: pDONR221-ZNF732
Purpose: Donor Vector containing ZNF732 transcription factor, part of the Human TFome Collection
Depositing lab: George Church. Depositing organization: Harvard Medical School. Publication: A comprehensive library of human transcription factors for cell fate engineering. Ng AHM, Khoshakhlagh P, Rojo Arias JE, Pasquini G, Wang K, Swiersy A, Shipman SL, Appleton E, Kiaee K, Kohman RE, Vernet A, Dysart M, Leeper K, Saylor W, Huang JY, Graveline A, Taipale J, Hill DE, Vidal M, Melero-Martin JM, Busskamp V, Church GM. Nat Biotechnol. 2021 Apr;39(4):510-519. doi: 10.1038/s41587-020-0742-6. Epub 2020 Nov 30. PubMed 33257861.
Backbone
  Vector backbone: pDONR221
  Backbone manufacturer: Invitrogen
  Vector type: Gateway shuttling vector
Growth in bacteria
  Bacterial resistance: Kanamycin, 50 μg/mL
  Growth temperature: 37°C
  Growth strain: DH5alpha
  Copy number: High Copy
Gene/Insert
  Gene/Insert name: ZNF732 (alt name: B4DXR9 (Uniprot ID))
  Species: H. sapiens (human)
  Mutation: Last nucleotide of stop codon removed to allow for Gateway C-terminal fusions
  Entrez Gene: ZNF732
  Cloning method: Gateway Cloning
  Sequencing primers: 5′ M13F(-21); 3′ M13R
Terms and licenses: Academic/Nonprofit Terms; Industry Terms: Not Available to Industry
Depositor comments: Harvard generated by gene synthesis
How to cite: pDONR221-ZNF732 was a gift from George Church (Addgene plasmid # 101446 ; http://n2t.net/addgene:101446 ; RRID:Addgene_101446)
