>Addgene plasmid #101446 | pDONR221-ZNF732 | depositor partial sequence | sequence record 191354 | insert
ATGGAGCTGCTGACCTTCAGGGACGTGGCTATCGAGTTCAGCCCAGAGGAGTGGAAGTGCCTGGACCCCG
CCCAGCAGAACCTGTACAGAGACGTGATGCTGGAGAACTACAGAAACCTGATCAGCCTGGGCGTGGCCAT
CAGCAACCCCGACCTGGTGATCTACCTGGAGCAGAGGAAGGAGCCCTACAAGGTGAAAATCCATGAGACA
GTGGCCAAGCACCCCGCCGTGTGCAGCCACTTCACCCAGGACTTCCTGCCTGTGCAGGGCATCGAGGACA
GCTTCCACAAGCTGATCCTGAGAAGGTACGAGAAGTGCGGCCACGAGAATCTGGAGCTGAGAAAGAGCTG
CAAGAGAAAGGTGCAGAAGGGCGGCTACAACGAGTTCAACCAGTGCCTGAGCACCATCCAGAGCAAGATC
TTCCAGTGCAACGTGCATGTGAAGGTGTTTAGCACCTTCAGCAACAGCAACCAGAGAAGAATCAGGCACA
CAGGAGAGAAGCACTTCAAGGAGTGCGGTAAGAGCTTCCAGAAGTTCAGCGACCTGACCCAGCACCAGGG
AATCCACGCTGGGGAGAAGCCATACACATGCGAGGAATGCGGCAAGGACTTCAAGTGGTACCTGATCTTC
AACGAGTACGAGATCATCCACACGGGCGAAAAGCCATTCACTTGTGAGGAATGTGGTAACATCTTCACCA
CCTCCAGCAACTTCGCAAAGCACAAGGTGCACACCGGCGAGAAGAGCTACAAGTACGAGGAGTGCGGCAA
AGCCTTTAACAGAAGCAGCACCCTGACCAAGCACAAGAGGATCCACGCCGAAGAGAAGCCCTTCACCTGT
GAAGAATGTGGAAAGATCATCACCAGCAGCAGCAACGTGGCCAAACATAAAAAAATCCACACCGGTGAGA
AGCTGTACAAGTGCCAGGAATGTGGCAAAGTGTTCAACAGGAGCACAACCCTGACAAAACACAACAGAAT
CCATACCGGGGAAAAACCATACACTTGCGAGGAATGTGGGAAGGCATTCAGCAGGAGCAGCGTGCTCAAC
GAGCACAAGCGCATCCATACAGGAGAAAAGCCCTATAAGTGCGAGCAGTGCGGAAAAGCATTTAGACAGA
GCGCCACCCTGAATAAACACAAGAGCATTCACACCGGAGAGAAACCTTATACCTGCGAAGAGTGCGGGAA
GGCGTTCAGCAGATTCACCACACTGAACGAACACAAGCGGATCCACACTGGGGAGCGGCCCCACAAGTGC
GAAGAATGCGGAAAGGCCTTCGGCTGGTCCACCGACCTGAACAAGCATAAAATCATACACACTGGCGAGA
AGCCTTACAAGTGTGAGGAGTGTGGGAAAGCCTTCGGATGGAGCGCCTACCTGAGCAAACACAAAAAGAT
TCACACTGGAGAAAAACCTTACAGATGTGAAGAGTGTGGTAAGGCCTTCCTGTGCTCCCGGGCTCTGAAT
AAGCACAAAACTATCCACACAGGGGAGAAACCATATGAGTGCGAGGAATGCGGTAAAGCTTTCGGGTGGA
GCACCTACCTGTCTAAGCATAAGAAGATACACACAGGCGAGAAACCCTACCGCTGCGAGGAATGCGGGAA
AGCATTCAGAAGAAGCAGAGTGCTGAACAAATACAAGACCATTCATACCGGCGACAAGACCCCCAAGTGC
AAGGGCTGTGGCAAGGCTTTTAAGTGGAGCAGCTACCTGAACCAGCACAACAAGATCTATACAGGTGAGA
AACTGTA
